>Addgene plasmid #35547 | Tet-O-FUW-FoxG1 | depositor full sequence | sequence record 43486 | Tet-O-FUW-FoxG1 sequence 9830 bps
AATTCGATGCTGGACATGGGAGATAGGAAAGAGGTGAAAATGATTCCCAAGTCCTCGTTCAGCATCAACA
GCCTGGTCCCCGAGGCCGTCCAGAACGACAACCACCACGCGAGCCACGGCCACCACAACAGCCACCACCC
CCAGCATCACCATCATCATCACCACCACCACCACCCGCCGCCGCCCGCGCCCCAGCCGCCTCCACCGCCG
CCCCAGCAGCAGCAGCAGCAGCCGCCCCCCGCCCCGCAGCCCCCGCAGGCGCGCGGCGCCCCAGCAGCCG
ACGACGACAAGGGTCCCCAGCCGCTCCTGCTCCCGCCCTCCACCGCCCTGGACGGGGCCAAGGCTGACGC
ACTTGGAGCCAAAGGCGAGCCGGGCGGCGGGCCGGCGGAGCTGGCGCCCGTCGGGCCGGACGAGAAGGAG
AAGGGCGCGGGCGCCGGGGGGGAGGAGAAGAAAGGGGCGGGCGAGGGCGGCAAGGACGGGGAGGGGGGCA
AGGAGGGCGACAAGAAGAACGGCAAGTACGAGAAGCCGCCGTTCAGCTACAACGCGCTCATCATGATGGC
CATCAGGCAGAGTCCCGAGAAGCGCCTGACGCTCAATGGCATCTATGAGTTCATCATGAAGAACTTCCCC
TACTACCGCGAGAACAAGCAGGGCTGGCAGAACTCCATCCGCCACAACCTGTCCCTCAACAAGTGCTTCG
TGAAGGTACCGCGCCACTACGACGACCCGGGCAAGGGCAACTACTGGATGCTCGACCCGTCGAGCGACGA
CGTGTTCATCGGCGGCACGACCGGCAAGCTGCGGCGCCGCTCCACCACGTCTCGGGCCAAGCTGGCCTTT
AAGCGCGGGGCGCGCCTCACCTCCACCGGCCTCACCTTCATGGACCGCGCCGGCTCCCTCTACTGGCCCA
TGTCGCCCTTCCTGTCCCTGCACCACCCCCGCGCCAGCAGCACTTTGAGTTACAACGGGACCACGTCGGC
CTACCCCAGCCACCCCATGCCCTACAGCTCCGTGTTGACTCAAAACTCGCTGGGCAACAACCACTCCTTC
TCCACCGCCAACGGGCTGAGTGTGGACCGGCTGGTCAACGGGGAGATCCCGTACGCCACGCACCACCTCA
CGGCCGCTGCGCTCGCCGCCTCGGTGCCCTGCGGCCTGTCGGTGCCCTGCTCCGGGACCTACTCCCTCAA
CCCCTGCTCCGTCAACCTGCTCGCGGGCCAGACCAGTTACTTTTTCCCCCACGTCCCGCACCCGTCAATG
ACTTCGCAGACCAGCACGTCCATGAGCGCCCGGGCCGCGTCCTCCTCTACGTCGCCGCAGGCCCCCTCGA
CCCTGCCCTGTGAGTCTTTAAGACCCTCTTTGCCAAGTTTTACGACAGGACTGTCCGGGGGACTGTCTGA
TTATTTCACACATCAAAATCAGGGGTCTTCTTCCAACCCTTTAATACATTAAGAATTCGATATCAAGCTT
ATCGATAATCAACCTCTGGATTACAAAATTTGTGAAAGATTGACTGGTATTCTTAACTATGTTGCTCCTT
TTACGCTATGTGGATACGCTGCTTTAATGCCTTTGTATCATGCTATTGCTTCCCGTATGGCTTTCATTTT
CTCCTCCTTGTATAAATCCTGGTTGCTGTCTCTTTATGAGGAGTTGTGGCCCGTTGTCAGGCAACGTGGC
GTGGTGTGCACTGTGTTTGCTGACGCAACCCCCACTGGTTGGGGCATTGCCACCACCTGTCAGCTCCTTT
CCGGGACTTTCGCTTTCCCCCTCCCTATTGCCACGGCGGAACTCATCGCCGCCTGCCTTGCCCGCTGCTG
GACAGGGGCTCGGCTGTTGGGCACTGACAATTCCGTGGTGTTGTCGGGGAAATCATCGTCCTTTCCTTGG
CTGCTCGCCTGTGTTGCCACCTGGATTCTGCGCGGGACGTCCTTCTGCTACGTCCCTTCGGCCCTCAATC
CAGCGGACCTTCCTTCCCGCGGCCTGCTGCCGGCTCTGCGGCCTCTTCCGCGTCTTCGCCTTCGCCCTCA
GACGAGTCGGATCTCCCTTTGGGCCGCCTCCCCGCATCGATACCGTCGACCTCGAGACCTAGAAAAACAT
GGAGCAATCACAAGTAGCAATACAGCAGCTACCAATGCTGATTGTGCCTGGCTAGAAGCACAAGAGGAGG
AGGAGGTGGGTTTTCCAGTCACACCTCAGGTACCTTTAAGACCAATGACTTACAAGGCAGCTGTAGATCT
TAGCCACTTTTTAAAAGAAAAGGGGGGACTGGAAGGGCTAATTCACTCCCAACGAAGACAAGATATCCTT
GATCTGTGGATCTACCACACACAAGGCTACTTCCCTGATTGGCAGAACTACACACCAGGGCCAGGGATCA
GATATCCACTGACCTTTGGATGGTGCTACAAGCTAGTACCAGTTGAGCAAGAGAAGGTAGAAGAAGCCAA
TGAAGGAGAGAACACCCGCTTGTTACACCCTGTGAGCCTGCATGGGATGGATGACCCGGAGAGAGAAGTA
TTAGAGTGGAGGTTTGACAGCCGCCTAGCATTTCATCACATGGCCCGAGAGCTGCATCCGGACTGTACTG
GGTCTCTCTGGTTAGACCAGATCTGAGCCTGGGAGCTCTCTGGCTAACTAGGGAACCCACTGCTTAAGCC
TCAATAAAGCTTGCCTTGAGTGCTTCAAGTAGTGTGTGCCCGTCTGTTGTGTGACTCTGGTAACTAGAGA
TCCCTCAGACCCTTTTAGTCAGTGTGGAAAATCTCTAGCAGGGCCCGTTTAAACCCGCTGATCAGCCTCG
ACTGTGCCTTCTAGTTGCCAGCCATCTGTTGTTTGCCCCTCCCCCGTGCCTTCCTTGACCCTGGAAGGTG
CCACTCCCACTGTCCTTTCCTAATAAAATGAGGAAATTGCATCGCATTGTCTGAGTAGGTGTCATTCTAT
TCTGGGGGGTGGGGTGGGGCAGGACAGCAAGGGGGAGGATTGGGAAGACAATAGCAGGCATGCTGGGGAT
GCGGTGGGCTCTATGGCTTCTGAGGCGGAAAGAACCAGCTGGGGCTCTAGGGGGTATCCCC
[124 nt withheld, positions 3072-3195]
C
[91 nt withheld, positions 3197-3287]
A
[49 nt withheld, positions 3289-3337]
CCTTTGACGTTGGAGTCCACGTTCTTT
[37 nt withheld, positions 3365-3401]
ACCCTATCTCGGTCTATTCTTTTGATTTATAAGGGATTTTGCCGATTTCGGCCTATTGGTTAAAAAATGA
GCTGATTTAACAAAAATTTAACGCGAATTAATTCTGTGGAATGTGTGTCAGTTAGGGTGTGGAAAGTCCC
CAGGCTCCCCAGCAGGCAGAAGTATGCAAAGCATGCATCTCAATTAGTCAGCAACCAGGTGTGGAAAGTC
CCCAGGCTCCCCAGCAGGCAGAAGTATGCAAAGCATGCATCTCAATTAGTCAGCAACCATAGTCCCGCCC
CTAACTCCGCCCATCCCGCCCCTAACTCCGCCCAGTTCCGCCCATTCTCCGCCCCATGGCTGACTAATTT
TTTTTATTTATGCAGAGGCCGAGGCCGCCTCTGCCTCTGAGCTATTCCAGAAGTAGTGAGGAGGCTTTTT
TGGAGGCCTAGGCTTTTGCAAAAAGCTCCCGGGAGCTTGTATATCCATTTTCGGATCTGATCAGCACGTG
TTGACAATTAATCATCGGCATAGTATATCGGCATAGTATAATACGACAAGGTGAGGAACTAAACCATGGC
CAAGTTGACCAGTGCCGTTCCGGTGCTCACCGCGCGCGACGTCGCCGGAGCGGTCGAGTTCTGGACCGAC
CGGCTCGGGTTCTCCCGGGACTTCGTGGAGGACGACTTCGCCGGTGTGGTCCGGGACGACGTGACCCTGT
TCATCAGCGCGGTCCAGGACCAGGTGGTGCCGGACAACACCCTGGCCTGGGTGTGGGTGCGCGGCCTGGA
CGAGCTGTACGCCGAGTGGTCGGAGGTCGTGTCCACGAACTTCCGGGACGCCTCCGGGCCGGCCATGACC
GAGATCGGCGAGCAGCCGTGGGGGCGGGAGTTCGCCCTGCGCGACCCGGCCGGCAACTGCGTGCACTTCG
TGGCCGAGGAGCAGGACTGACACGTGCTACGAGATTTCGATTCCACCGCCGCCTTCTATGAAAGGTTGGG
CTTCGGAATCGTTTTCCGGGACGCCGGCTGGATGATCCTCCAGCGCGGGGATCTCATGCTGGAGTTCTTC
GCCCACCCCAACTTGTTTATTGCAGCTTATAATGGTTACAAATAAAGCAATAGCATCACAAATTTCACAA
ATAAAGCATTTTTTTCACTGCATTCTAGTTGTGGTTTGTCCAAACTCATCAATGTATCTTATCATGTCTG
TATACCGTCGACCTCTAGCTAGAGCTTGGCGTAATCATGGTCATAGCTGTTTCCTGTGTGAAATTGTTAT
CCGCTCACAATTCCACACAACATACGAGCCGGAAGCATAAAGTGTAAAGCCTGGGGTGCCTAATGAGTGA
GCTAACTCACATTAATTGCGTTGCGCTCACTGCCCGCTTTCCAGTCGGGAAACCTGTCGTGCCAGCTGCA
TTAATGAATCGGCCAACGCGCGGGGAGAGGCGGTTTGCGTATTGGGCGCTCTTCCGCTTCCTCGCTCACT
GACTCGCTGCGCTCGGTCGTTCGGCTGCGGCGAGCGGTATCAGCTCACTCAAAGGCGGTAATACGGTTAT
CCACAGAATCAGGGGATAACGCAGGAAAGAACATGTGAGCAAAAGGCCAGCAAAAGGCCAGGAACCGTAA
AAAGGCCGCGTTGCTGGCGTTTTTCCATAGGCTCCGCCCCCCTGACGAGCATCACAAAAATCGACGCTCA
AGTCAGAGGTGGCGAAACCCGACAGGACTATAAAGATACCAGGCGTTTCCCCCTGGAAGCTCCCTCGTGC
GCTCTCCTGTTCCGACCCTGCCGCTTACCGGATACCTGTCCGCCTTTCTCCCTTCGGGAAGCGTGGCGCT
TTCTCATAGCTCACGCTGTAGGTATCTCAGTTCGGTGTAGGTCGTTCGCTCCAAGCTGGGCTGTGTGCAC
GAACCCCCCGTTCAGCCCGACCGCTGCGCCTTATCCGGTAACTATCGTCTTGAGTCCAACCCGGTAAGAC
ACGACTTATCGCCACTGGCAGCAGCCACTGGTAACAGGATTAGCAGAGCGAGGTATGTAGGCGGTGCTAC
AGAGTTCTTGAAGTGGTGGCCTAACTACGGCTACACTAGAAGAACAGTATTTGGTATCTGCGCTCTGCTG
AAGCCAGTTACCTTCGGAAAAAGAGTTGGTAGCTCTTGATCCGGCAAACAAACCACCGCTGGTAGCGGTG
GTTTTTTTGTTTGCAAGCAGCAGATTACGCGCAGAAAAAAAGGATCTCAAGAAGATCCTTTGATCTTTTC
TACGGGGTCTGACGCTCAGTGGAACGAAAACTCACGTTAAGGGATTTTGGTCATGAGATTATCAAAAAGG
ATCTTCACCTAGATCCTTTTAAATTAAAAATGAAGTTTTAAATCAATCTAAAGTATATATGAGTAAACTT
GGTCTGACAGTTACCAATGCTTAATCAGTGAGGCACCTATCTCAGCGATCTGTCTATTTCGTTCATCCAT
AGTTGCCTGACTCCCCGTCGTGTAGATAACTACGATACGGGAGGGCTTACCATCTGGCCCCAGTGCTGCA
ATGATACCGCGAGACCCACGCTCACCGGCTCCAGATTTATCAGCAATAAACCAGCCAGCCGGAAGGGCCG
AGCGCAGAAGTGGTCCTGCAACTTTATCCGCCTCCATCCAGTCTATTAATTGTTGCCGGGAAGCTAGAGT
AAGTAGTTCGCCAGTTAATAGTTTGCGCAACGTTGTTGCCATTGCTACAGGCATCGTGGTGTCACGCTCG
TCGTTTGGTATGGCTTCATTCAGCTCCGGTTCCCAACGATCAAGGCGAGTTACATGATCCCCCATGTTGT
GCAAAAAAGCGGTTAGCTCCTTCGGTCCTCCGATCGTTGTCAGAAGTAAGTTGGCCGCAGTGTTATCACT
CATGGTTATGGCAGCACTGCATAATTCTCTTACTGTCATGCCATCCGTAAGATGCTTTTCTGTGACTGGT
GAGTACTCAACCAAGTCATTCTGAGAATAGTGTATGCGGCGACCGAGTTGCTCTTGCCCGGCGTCAATAC
GGGATAATACCGCGCCACATAGCAGAACTTTAAAAGTGCTCATCATTGGAAAACGTTCTTCGGGGCGAAA
ACTCTCAAGGATCTTACCGCTGTTGAGATCCAGTTCGATGTAACCCACTCGTGCACCCAACTGATCTTCA
GCATCTTTTACTTTCACCAGCGTTTCTGGGTGAGCAAAAACAGGAAGGCAAAATGCCGCAAAAAAGGGAA
TAAGGGCGACACGGAAATGTTGAATACTCATACTCTTCCTTTTTCAATATTATTGAAGCATTTATCAGGG
TTATTGTCTCATGAGCGGATACATATTTGAATGTATTTAGAAAAATAAACAAATAGGGGTTCCGCGCACA
TTTCCCCGAAAAGTGCCACCTGACGTCGACGGATCGGGAGATCTCCCGATCCCCTATGGTGCACTCTCAG
TACAATCTGCTCTGATGCCGCATAGTTAAGCCAGTATCTGCTCCCTGCTTGTGTGTTGGAGGTCGCTGAG
TAGTGCGCGAGCAAAATTTAAGCTACAACAAGGCAAGGCTTGACCGACAATTGCATGAAGAATCTGCTTA
GGGTTAGGCGTTTTGCGCTGCTTCGCGATGTACGGGCCAGATATACGCGTTGACATTGATTATTGACTAG
TTATTAATAGTAATCAATTACGGGGTCATTAGTTCATAGCCCATATATGGAGTTCCGCGTTACATAACTT
ACGGTAAATGGCCCGCCTGGCTGACCGCCCAACGACCCCCGCCCATTGACGTCAATAATGACGTATGTTC
CCATAGTAACGCCAATAGGGACTTTCCATTGACGTCAATGGGTGGAGTATTTACGGTAAACTGCCCACTT
GGCAGTACATCAAGTGTATCATATGCCAAGTACGCCCCCTATTGACGTCAATGACGGTAAATGGCCCGCC
TGGCATTATGCCCAGTACATGACCTTATGGGACTTTCCTACTTGGCAGTACATCTACGTATTAGTCATCG
CTATTACCATGGTGATGCGGTTTTGGCAGTACATCAATGGGCGTGGATAGCGGTTTGACTCACGGGGATT
TCCAAGTCTCCACCCCATTGACGTCAATGGGAGTTTGTTTTGGCACCAAAATCAACGGGACTTTCCAAAA
TGTCGTAACAACTCCGCCCCATTGACGCAAATGGGCGGTAGGCGTGTACGGTGGGAGGTCTATATAAGCA
GCGCGTTTTGCCTGTACTGGGTCTCTCTGGTTAGACCAGATCTGAGCCTGGGAGCTCTCTGGCTAACTAG
GGAACCCACTGCTTAAGCCTCAATAAAGCTTGCCTTGAGTGCTTCAAGTAGTGTGTGCCCGTCTGTTGTG
TGACTCTGGTAACTAGAGATCCCTCAGACCCTTTTAGTCAGTGTGGAAAATCTCTAGCAGTGGCGCCCGA
ACAGGGACTTGAAAGCGAAAGGGAAACCAGAGGAGCTCTCTCGACGCAGGACTCGGCTTGCTGAAGCGCG
CACGGCAAGAGGCGAGGGGCGGCGACTGGTGAGTACGCCAAAAATTTTGACTAGCGGAGGCTAGAAGGAG
AGAGATGGGTGCGAGAGCGTCAGTATTAAGCGGGGGAGAATTAGATCGCGATGGGAAAAAATTCGGTTAA
GGCCAGGGGGAAAGAAAAAATATAAATTAAAACATATAGTATGGGCAAGCAGGGAGCTAGAACGATTCGC
AGTTAATCCTGGCCTGTTAGAAACATCAGAAGGCTGTAGACAAATACTGGGACAGCTACAACCATCCCTT
CAGACAGGATCAGAAGAACTTAGATCATTATATAATACAGTAGCAACCCTCTATTGTGTGCATCAAAGGA
TAGAGATAAAAGACACCAAGGAAGCTTTAGACAAGATAGAGGAAGAGCAAAACAAAAGTAAGACCACCGC
ACAGCAAGCGGCCGCTGATCTTCAGACCTGGAGGAGGAGATATGAGGGACAATTGGAGAAGTGAATTATA
TAAATATAAAGTAGTAAAAATTGAACCATTAGGAGTAGCACCCACCAAGGCAAAGAGAAGAGTGGTGCAG
AGAGAAAAAAGAGCAGTGGGAATAGGAGCTTTGTTCCTTGGGTTCTTGGGAGCAGCAGGAAGCACTATGG
GCGCAGCGTCAATGACGCTGACGGTACAGGCCAGACAATTATTGTCTGGTATAGTGCAGCAGCAGAACAA
TTTGCTGAGGGCTATTGAGGCGCAACAGCATCTGTTGCAACTCACAGTCTGGGGCATCAAGCAGCTCCAG
GCAAGAATCCTGGCTGTGGAAAGATACCTAAAGGATCAACAGCTCCTGGGGATTTGGGGTTGCTCTGGAA
AACTCATTTGCACCACTGCTGTGCCTTGGAATGCTAGTTGGAGTAATAAATCTCTGGAACAGATTTGGAA
TCACACGACCTGGATGGAGTGGGACAGAGAAATTAACAATTACACAAGCTTAATACACTCCTTAATTGAA
GAATCGCAAAACCAGCAAGAAAAGAATGAACAAGAATTATTGGAATTAGATAAATGGGCAAGTTTGTGGA
ATTGGTTTAACATAACAAATTGGCTGTGGTATATAAAATTATTCATAATGATAGTAGGAGGCTTGGTAGG
TTTAAGAATAGTTTTTGCTGTACTTTCTATAGTGAATAGAGTTAGGCAGGGATATTCACCATTATCGTTT
CAGACCCACCTCCCAACCCCGAGGGGACCCGACAGGCCCGAAGGAATAGAAGAAGAAGGTGGAGAGAGAG
ACAGAGACAGATCCATTCGATTAGTGAACGGATCGGCACTGCGTGCGCCAATTCTGCAGACAAATGGCAG
TATTCATCCACAATTTTAAAAGAAAAGGGGGGATTGGGGGGTACAGTGCAGGGGAAAGAATAGTAGACAT
AATAGCAACAGACATACAAACTAAAGAATTACAAAAACAAATTACAAAAATTCAAAATTTTCGGGTTTAT
TACAGGGACAGCAGAGATCCAGTTTGGTTACTCGAGTTTACCACTCCCTATCAGTGATAGAGAAAAGTGA
AAGTCGAGTTTACCACTCCCTATCAGTGATAGAGAAAAGTGAAAGTCGAGTTTACCACTCCCTATCAGTG
ATAGAGAAAAGTGAAAGTCGAGTTTACCACTCCCTATCAGTGATAGAGAAAAGTGAAAGTCGAGTTTACC
ACTCCCTATCAGTGATAGAGAAAAGTGAAAGTCGAGTTTACCACTCCCTATCAGTGATAGAGAAAAGTGA
AAGTCGAGTTTACCACTCCCTATCAGTGATAGAGAAAAGTGAAAGTCGAGCTCGGTACCCGGGTCGAGTA
GGCGTGTACGGTGGGAGGCCTATATAAGCAGAGCTCGTTTAGTGAACCGTCAGATCGCCTGGAGACGCCA
TCCACGCTGTTTTGACCTCCATAGAAGACACCGGGACCGATCCAGCCTCCGCGGCCCCG
Features (pLannotate 1.2.2; 32 found; start..end, strand, type, name):
      7..1449    +  CDS            Foxg1: FOXG1_MOUSE - Also known as Fkhl1, Foxg1b, Hfhbf1. Experimental evidence at protein level: Swiss-Prot protein existence level 1. Transcription repression factor which plays an important role in the establishment of the regional subdivision of the developing brain and in the development of the telencephalon. From Mus musculus (Mouse).
   1453..1477    +  misc_feature   MCS (fragment): pBluescript multiple cloning site
   1477..2065    +  misc_feature   WPRE: woodchuck hepatitis virus posttranscriptional regulatory element
   2002..2583    +  CDS            nef (fragment): NEF_HV1H2 - Experimental evidence at protein level: Swiss-Prot protein existence level 1. Extracellular Nef protein targets CD4(+) T-lymphocytes for apoptosis by interacting with CXCR4 surface receptors. From Human immunodeficiency virus type 1 group M subtype B (isolate HXB2) (HIV-1).
   2590..2770    +  LTR            5' LTR (truncated): truncated 5' long terminal repeat (LTR) from HIV-1
   2802..3026    +  polyA_signal   bGH poly(A) signal: bovine growth hormone polyadenylation signal
   3030..3051    +  promoter       SV40 promoter (fragment): SV40 enhancer and early promoter
   3072..3500    +  rep_origin     f1 ori (sequence partly withheld): f1 bacteriophage origin of replication; arrow indicates direction of (+) strand synthesis
   3514..3843    +  promoter       SV40 promoter: SV40 enhancer and early promoter
   3891..3938    +  promoter       EM7 promoter: synthetic bacterial promoter&nbsp
   3957..4331    +  CDS            BleoR: antibiotic-binding protein; Sh ble from Streptoalloteichus hindustanus; confers resistance to bleomycin, phleomycin, and Zeocin™
   4341..4466    +  CDS            ble (fragment): BLE_KLEPN - Experimental evidence at protein level: Swiss-Prot protein existence level 1. Binding protein with a strong affinity to the bleomycin family of antibiotics. Binds to CL990; an antimitotic-antibiotic compound. From Klebsiella pneumoniae.
   4461..4582    +  polyA_signal   SV40 poly(A) signal: SV40 polyadenylation signal
   4655..4671    -  protein_bind   lac operator: The lac repressor binds to the lac operator to inhibit transcription in E. coli. This inhibition can be relieved by adding lactose or isopropyl-β-D-thiogalactopyranoside (IPTG). lac repressor encoded by lacI
   4679..4709    -  promoter       lac promoter: promoter for the E. coli lac operon
   4724..4745    -  protein_bind   CAP binding site: CAP binding activates transcription in the presence of cAMP. E. coli catabolite activator protein
   4758..4850    -  CDS            lacI (fragment): lac repressor; lacI; The lac repressor binds to the lac operator to inhibit transcription in E. coli. This inhibition can be relieved by adding lactose or isopropyl-β-D-thiogalactopyranoside (IPTG).
   5033..5621    -  rep_origin     ori: high-copy-number ColE1/pMB1/pBR322/pUC origin of replication
   5792..6652    -  CDS            AmpR: β-lactamase; bla; confers resistance to ampicillin, carbenicillin, and related antibiotics
   6653..6757    -  promoter       AmpR promoter: bla
   6816..6868    -  misc_feature   bom (fragment): basis of mobility region from pBR322
   7023..7402    +  enhancer       CMV enhancer: human cytomegalovirus immediate early enhancer
   7403..7602    +  promoter       CMV promoter: human cytomegalovirus (CMV) immediate early promoter
   7620..7800    +  LTR            5' LTR (truncated): truncated 5' long terminal repeat (LTR) from HIV-1
   7847..7972    +  misc_feature   HIV-1 Ψ: packaging signal of human immunodeficiency virus type 1
   7956..8319    +  CDS            HIV-1 gag (fragment): gag protein from human immunodeficiency virus 1; gag
   8465..8698    +  misc_feature   RRE: The Rev response element (RRE) of HIV-1 allows for Rev-dependent mRNA export from the nucleus to the cytoplasm.
   9075..9175    +  CDS            Rev (fragment): human immunodeficiency virus 1 (HIV-1) Rev protein; rev; enhances nuclear export of unspliced and incompletely spliced viral mRNAs
   9225..9342    +  misc_feature   cPPT/CTS: central polypurine tract and central termination sequence of HIV-1
   9396..9666    +  protein_bind   tetracycline response element: contains seven copies of the tetracycline operator tetO tetracycline repressor TetR
   9677..9694    +  misc_feature   MCS (fragment): pUC18/19 multiple cloning site
   9699..9736    +  promoter       minimal CMV promoter: human cytomegalovirus (CMV) immediate early promoter
