[The description below was written by a language model from this plasmid's Addgene catalogue record and pLannotate feature annotations shown in this document.]
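Description:
Tet-O-FUW-FoxG1 is a lentiviral transfer plasmid for doxycycline-inducible expression of mouse FoxG1 (also called Bf1) in mammalian cells. It is built on the TetO-FUW backbone, with the roughly 1.45 kb Foxg1 coding sequence cloned into an EcoRI site. In bacteria it replicates from a high-copy ColE1/pUC-type origin and is selected with ampicillin through the AmpR β-lactamase gene. An f1 origin is also present, and outside the viral region there is an SV40/EM7-driven BleoR (Zeocin resistance) cassette with an SV40 poly(A) signal.

The viral genome is transcribed in packaging cells from a CMV enhancer/promoter fused to a truncated HIV-1 5' LTR. This is followed by the Ψ packaging signal with a partial gag sequence, the Rev response element for Rev-dependent nuclear export, and the cPPT/CTS. The internal expression unit consists of a tetracycline response element with seven tetO repeats joined to a minimal CMV promoter, so Foxg1 is transcribed only when a tetracycline-controlled transactivator is available. That transactivator is not encoded on this plasmid and must be supplied separately. Downstream of the coding sequence lie a WPRE, which enhances transcript stability and expression, a truncated 3' LTR, and a bGH poly(A) signal. No epitope tag or fluorescent reporter is annotated, and because the BleoR cassette sits outside the LTRs, the integrated provirus carries no selectable marker.

FoxG1 is a forkhead transcriptional repressor involved in telencephalon development. The associated publication concerns direct conversion of mouse fibroblasts into self-renewing, tripotent neural precursor cells, which indicates that the construct serves to deliver inducible FoxG1 as a reprogramming factor.
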