Addgene plasmid #35547: Tet-O-FUW-FoxG1
Depositing lab: Marius Wernig. Depositing organization: Stanford University. Publication: Direct conversion of mouse fibroblasts to self-renewing, tripotent neural precursor cells. Lujan E, Chanda S, Ahlenius H, Sudhof TC, Wernig M. Proc Natl Acad Sci U S A. 2012 Feb 14;109(7):2527-32. Epub 2012 Jan 30. 10.1073/pnas.1121003109 PubMed 22308465.
Backbone
  Vector backbone: TetO-FUW
  Backbone size w/o insert (bp): 8393
  Vector type: Mammalian Expression, Lentiviral
Growth in bacteria
  Bacterial resistance: Ampicillin, 100 μg/mL
  Growth temperature: 37°C
  Growth strain: Stbl3
  Copy number: High Copy
Gene/Insert
  Gene/Insert name: FoxG1 (alt name: Bf1)
  Species: M. musculus (mouse)
  Insert size (bp): 1452
  Entrez Gene: Foxg1 (a.k.a. 2900064B05Rik, BF-1, Bf1, Hfh9, Hfhbf1)
  Cloning method: Restriction Enzyme; 5′ cloning site EcoRI (not destroyed); 3′ cloning site EcoRI (not destroyed)
  Sequencing primers: 5′ LNCX; 3′ WPRE-R
Terms and licenses: Academic/Nonprofit Terms; Industry Terms: Not Available to Industry
How to cite: Tet-O-FUW-FoxG1 was a gift from Marius Wernig (Addgene plasmid # 35547 ; http://n2t.net/addgene:35547 ; RRID:Addgene_35547)
