>Addgene plasmid #35547 | Tet-O-FUW-FoxG1 | addgene partial sequence | sequence record 45056 | LNCX 5'-AGCTCGTTTAGTGAACCGTCAGATC-3'
CGCTGTTTTGACCTCCATAGAAGACACCGGGACCGATCCAGCCTCCGCGGCCCCGAATTCGCTAGCCACC
ATGCTGGACATGGGAGATAGGAAAGAGGTGAAAATGATTCCCAAGTCCTCGTTCAGCATCAACAGCCTGG
TCCCCGAGGCCGTCCAGAACGACAACCACCACGCGAGCCACGGCCACCACAACAGCCACCACCCCCAGCA
TCACCATCATCATCACCACCACCACCACCCGCCGCCGCCCGCGCCCCAGCCGCCTCCACCGCCGCCCCAG
CAGCAGCAGCAGCAGCCGCCCCCGGCCCCGCAGCCCCCGCAGGCGCGCGGCGCCCCAGCAGCCGACGACG
ACAAGGGTCCCCAGCCGCTCCTGCTCCCGCCCTCCACCGCCCTGGACGGGGCCAAGGCTGACGCACTTGG
AGCCAAAGGCGAGCCGGGCGGCGGGCCGGCGGAGCTGGCGCCCGTCGGGCCGGACGAGAAGGAGAAGGGC
GCGGGCGCCGGGGGGGAGGAGAAGAAAGGGGCGGGCGAGGGCGGCAAGGACGGGGAGGGGGGCAAGGAGG
GCGACAAGAAGAACGGCAAGTACGAGAAGCCGCCGTTCAGCTACAACGCGCTCATCATGATGGCCATCAG
GCAGAGTCCCGAGAAGCGCCTGACGCTCAATGGCATCTATGAGTTCATCATGAAGAACTTCCCCTACTAC
CGCGAGAACAAGCAGGGCTGGCAGAACTCCATCCGCCACAACCTGTCCCTCAACAAGTGCTTCGTGAAGG
TACCGCGCCACTACGACGACCCGGGCAAGGGCAACTACTGGATGCTCGACCCGTCGAGCGACGACGTGTT
CATCGGCGGCACGACCGGCAAGCTGCGGCGCCGCTCCACCACGTCTCGGG
